>Addgene plasmid #89878 | pCMV-TM-CIBN-BLITz1-TetR-VP16 | addgene full sequence | sequence record 177081 | Addgene NGS Result
GCCAATTCAATATGGCGTATATGGACTCATGCCAATTCAATATGGTGGATCTGGACCTGTGCCAATTCAA
TATGGCGTATATGGACTCGTGCCAATTCAATATGGTGGATCTGGACCCCAGCCAATTCAATATGGCGGAC
TTGGCACCATGCCAATTCAATATGGCGGACCTGGCACTGTGCCAACTGGGGAGGGGTCTACTTGGCACGG
TGCCAAGTTTGAGGAGGGGTCTTGGCCCTGTGCCAAGTCCGCCATATTGAATTGGCATGGTGCCAATAAT
GGCGGCCATATTGGCTATATGCCAGGATCAATATATAGGCAATATCCAATATGGCCCTATGCCAATATGG
CTATTGGCCAGGTTCAATACTATGTATTGGCCCTATGCCATATAGTATTCCATATATGGGTTTTCCTATT
GACGTAGATAGCCCCTCCCAATGGGCGGTCCCATATACCATATATGGGGCTTCCTAATACCGCCCATAGC
CACTCCCCCATTGACGTCAATGGTCTCTATATATGGTCTTTCCTATTGACGTCATATGGGCGGTCCTATT
GACGTATATGGCGCCTCCCCCATTGACGTCAATTACGGTAAATGGCCCGCCTGGCTCAATGCCCATTGAC
GTCAATAGGACCACCCACCATTGACGTCAATGGGATGGCTCATTGCCCATTCATATCCGTTCTCACGCCC
CCTATTGACGTCAATGACGGTAAATGGCCCACTTGGCAGTACATCAATATCTATTAATAGTAACTTGGCA
AGTACATTACTATTGGAAGTACGCCAGGGTACATTGGCAGTACTCCCATTGACGTCAATGGCGGTAAATG
GCCCGCGATGGCTGCCAAGTACATCCCCATTGACGTCAATGGGGAGGGGCAATGACGCAAATGGGCGTTC
CATTGACGTAAATGGGCGGTAGGCGTGCCTAATGGGAGGTCTATATAAGCAATGCTCGTTTAGGGAACCG
CCATTCTGCCTGGGGACGTCGGAGCAAGCTTTCATTTAGGTGACACTATAGAATACAAGCTACTTGTTCT
ATGGAGACAGACACACTCCTGCTATGGGTACTGCTGCTCTGGGTTCCAGGTTCCACTGGTGACGAACAAA
AACTCATCTCAGAAGAGGATCTGAATGCTGTGGGCCAGGACACGCAGGAGGTCATCGTGGTGCCACACTC
CTTGCCCTTTAAGGTGGTGGTGATCTCAGCCATCCTGGCCCTGGTGGTGCTCACCATCATCTCCCTTATC
ATCCTCATCATGCTTTGGCAGAAGAAGCCACGTGGTGGCTCTGGAGGTCTCGAGGGAATGAATGGAGCTA
TAGGAGGTGACCTTTTGCTCAATTTTCCTGACATGTCGGTCCTAGAGCGCCAAAGGGCTCACCTCAAGTA
CCTCAATCCCACCTTTGATTCTCCTCTCGCCGGCTTCTTTGCCGATTCTTCAATGATTACCGGCGGCGAG
ATGGACAGCTATCTTTCGACTGCCGGTTTGAATCTTCCGATGATGTACGGTGAGACGACGGTGGAAGGTG
ATTCAAGACTCTCAATTTCGCCGGAAACGACGCTTGGGACTGGAAATTTCAAGGCAGCGAAGTTTGATAC
AGAGACTAAGGATTGTAATGAGGCGGCGAAGAAGATGACGATGAACAGAGATGACCTAGTAGAAGAAGGA
GAAGAAGAGAAGTCGAAAATAACAGAGCAAAACAATGGGAGCACAAAAAGCATCAAGAAGATGAAACACA
AAGCCAAGAAAGAAGAGAACAATTTCTCTAATGATTCATCTAAAGTGACGAAGGAATTGGAGAAAACGGA
TTATATTCATGCATGCGGTGGCGGTGGCTCTGGAGGTGGTGGGTCCGGAGGAGGCGGCCGCTCCGGTGGA
TCCATGCTTCAACTTCCTCCTCTTGAACGTCTTACTCTCGAGATGGGCGAGAGCCTGTTCAAGGGACCTA
GGGACTACAACCCTATCAGTAGCACAATTTGTCACCTGACCAACGAGAGTGATGGCCACACAACAAGCCT
GTACGGCATCGGGTTCGGACCCTTTATCATCACCAACAAGCACCTGTTCAGGCGGAATAATGGCACTCTG
CTGGTGCAGAGCCTGCACGGGGTGTTCAAAGTGAAGAACACAACCACTCTGCAGCAGCACCTGATCGATG
GGCGGGATATGATCATCATTAGGATGCCCAAGGACTTCCCCCCTTTTCCTCAGAAACTGAAGTTCCGAGA
GCCCCAGAGAGAGGAGAGAATCTGTCTGGTGACCACAAACTTTCAGGAGCTCGGTAGTGGTAGTGGGGAG
TTTCTGGCAACCACACTGGAACGGATCGAGAAAAATTTCGTGATTACTGATCCGAGACTGCCTGACAACC
CAATCATTTTTGCGAGCGATTCCTTCCTGCAGCTGACAGAATATTCTCGGGAAGAGATCCTGGGGCGCAA
TTGCCGTTTTCTGCAGGGACCCGAGACAGACCGTGCCACTGTTCGGAAAATCAGAGATGCTATTGACAAC
CAGACTGAAGTGACCGTTCAGCTGATCAATTATACCAAGAGCGGCAAGAAGTTCTGGAACGTGTTCCACC
TGCAGCCGATGCGCGATTATAAGGGCGACGTCCAGTACTTCATTGGCGTGCAGCTGGATGGCACCGAACG
TCTTCATGGCGCCGCTGAGCGTGAGGCGGTCTGCCTGATCAAAAAGACAGCCTTTCAGATTGCTGAGAAC
CTGTACTTCCAGGGCTCTAGATTAGATAAAAGTAAAGTGATTAACAGCGCATTAGAGCTGCTTAATGAGG
TCGGAATCGAAGGTTTAACAACCCGTAAACTCGCCCAGAAGCTAGGTGTAGAGCAGCCTACATTGTATTG
GCATGTAAAAAATAAGCGGGCTTTGCTCGACGCCTTAGCCATTGAGATGTTAGATAGGCACCATACTCAC
TTTTGCCCTTTAGAAGGGGAAAGCTGGCAAGATTTTTTACGTAATAACGCTAAAAGTTTTAGATGTGCTT
TACTAAGTCATCGCGATGGAGCAAAAGTACATTTAGGTACACGGCCTACAGAAAAACAGTATGAAACTCT
CGAAAATCAATTAGCCTTTTTATGCCAACAAGGTTTTTCACTAGAGAATGCATTATATGCACTCAGCGCT
GTGGGGCATTTTACTTTAGGTTGCGTATTGGAAGATCAAGAGCATCAAGTCGCTAAAGAAGAAAGGGAAA
CACCTACTACTGATAGTATGCCGCCATTATTACGACAAGCTATCGAATTATTTGATCACCAAGGTGCAGA
GCCAGCCTTCTTATTCGGCCTTGAATTGATCATATGCGGATTAGAAAAACAACTTAAATGTGAAAGTGGG
TCCGCGTACAGCCGCGCGCGTACGAAAAACAATTACGGGTCTACCATCGAGGGCCTGCTCGATCTCCCGG
ACGACGACGCCCCCGAAGAGGCGGGGCTGGCGGCTCCGCGCCTGTCCTTTCTCCCCGCGGGACACACGCG
CAGACTGTCGACGGCCCCCCCGACCGATGTCAGCCTGGGGGACGAGCTCCACTTAGACGGCGAGGACGTG
GCGATGGCGCATGCCGACGCGCTAGACGATTTCGATCTGGACATGTTGGGGGACGGGGATTCCCCGGGTC
CGGGATTTACCCCCCACGACTCCGCCCCCTACGGCGCTCTGGATATGGCCGACTTCGAGTTTGAGCAGAT
GTTTACCGATGCCCTTGGAATTGACGAGTACGGTGGGTAGGCTAGCCTCCCTATAGTGAGTCGTATTACG
TAGATCCAGACATGATAAGATACATTGATGAGTTTGGACAAACCACAACTAGAATGCAGTGAAAAAAATG
CTTTATTTGTGAAATTTGTGATGCTATTGCTTTATTTGTAACCATTATAAGCTGCAATAAACAAGTTAAC
AACAACAATTGCATTCATTTTATGTTTCAGGTTCAGGGGGAGGTGTGGGAGGTTTTTTAATTCGCGTCCG
CGGCGCCAATGCATTGGGCCCGGTACCCAGCTTTTGTTCCCTTTAGTGAGGGTTAATTGCGCGCTTGGCG
TAATCATGGTCATAGCTGTTTCCTGTGTGAAATTGTTATCCGCTCACAATTCCACACAACATACGAGCCG
GGAGCATAAAGTGTAAAGCCTGGGGTGCCTAATGAGTGAGCTAACTCACATTAATTGCGTTGCGCTCACT
GCCCGCTTTCCAGTCGGGAAACCTGTCGTGCCAGCTGCATTAATGAATCGGCCAACGCGCGGGGAGAGGC
GGTTTGCGTATTGGGCGCTCTTCCGCTTCCTCGCTCACTGACTCGCTGCGCTCGGTCGTTCGGCTGCGGG
AGCGGTATCAGCTCACTCAAAGGCGGTAATACGGTTATCCACAGAATCAGGGGATAACGCAGGAAAGAAC
ATGTGAGCAAAAGGCCAGCAAAAGGCCAGGAACCGTAAAAAGGCCGCGTTGCTGGCGTTTTTCCATAGGC
TCCGCCCCCCTGACGAGCATCACAAAAATCGACGCTCAAGTCAGAGGTGGCGAAACCCGACAGGACTATA
AAGATACCAGGCGTTTCCCCCTGGAAGCTCCCTCGTGCGCTCTCCTGTTCCGACCCTGCCGCTTACCGGA
TACCTGTCCGCCTTTCTCCCTTCGGGAAGCGTGGCGCTTTCTCATAGCTCACGCTGTAGGTATCTCAGTT
CGGTGTAGGTCGTTCGCTCCAAGCTGGGCTGTGTGCACGAACCCCCCGTTCAGCCCGACCGCTGCGCCTT
ATCCGGTAACTATCGTCTTGAGTCCAACCCGGTAAGACACGACTTATCGCCACTGGCAGCAGCCACTGGT
AACAGGATTAGCAGAGCGAGGTATGTAGGCGGTGCTACAGAGTTCTTGAAGTGGTGGCCTAACTACGGCT
ACACTAGAAGAACAGTATTTGGTATCTGCGCTCTGCTGAAGCCAGTTACCTTCGGAAAAAGAGTTGGTAG
CTCTTGATCCGGCAAACAAACCACCGCTGGTAGCGGTGGTTTTTTTGTTTGCAAGCAGCAGATTACGCGC
AGAAAAAAAGGATCTCAAGAAGATCCTTTGATCTTTTCTACGGGGTCTGACGCTCAGTGGAACGAAAACT
CACGTTAAGGGATTTTGGTCATGAGATTATCAAAAAGGATCTTCACCTAGATCCTTTTAAATTAAAAATG
AAGTTTTAAATCAATCTAAAGTATATATGAGTAAACTTGGTCTGACAGTTACCAATGCTTAATCAGTGAG
GCACCTATCTCAGCGATCTGTCTATTTCGTTCATCCATAGTTGCCTGACTCCCCGTCGTGTAGATAACTA
CGATACGGGAGGGCTTACCATCTGGCCCCAGTGCTGCAATGATACCGCGAGACCCACGCTCACCGGCTCC
AGATTTATCAGCAATAAACCAGCCAGCCGGAAGGGCCGAGCGCAGAAGTGGTCCTGCAACTTTATCCGCC
TCCATCCAGTCTATTAATTGTTGCCGGGAAGCTAGAGTAAGTAGTTCGCCAGTTAATAGTTTGCGCAACG
TTGTTGCCATTGCTACAGGCATCGTGGTGTCACGCTCGTCGTTTGGTATGGCTTCATTCAGCTCCGGTTC
CCAACGATCAAGGCGAGTTACATGATCCCCCATGTTGTGCAAAAAAGCGGTTAGCTCCTTCGGTCCTCCG
ATCGTTGTCAGAAGTAAGTTGGCCGCAGTGTTATCACTCATGGTTATGGCAGCACTGCATAATTCTCTTA
CTGTCATGCCATCCGTAAGATGCTTTTCTGTGACTGGTGAGTACTCAACCAAGTCATTCTGAGAATAGTG
TATGCGGCGACCGAGTTGCTCTTGCCCGGCGTCAATACGGGATAATACCGCGCCACATAGCAGAACTTTA
AAAGTGCTCATCATTGGAAAACGTTCTTCGGGGCGAAAACTCTCAAGGATCTTACCGCTGTTGAGATCCA
GTTCGATGTAACCCACTCGTGCACCCAACTGATCTTCAGCATCTTTTACTTTCACCAGCGTTTCTGGGTG
AGCAAAAACAGGAAGGCAAAATGCCGCAAAAAAGGGAATAAGGGCGACACGGAAATGTTGAATACTCATA
CTCTTCCTTTTTCAATATTATTGAAGCATTTATCAGGGTTATTGTCTCATGAGCGGATACATATTTGAAT
GTATTTAGAAAAATAAACAAATAGGGGTTCCGCGCACATTTCCCCGAAAAGTGCCACCTAAATTGTAAGC
GTTAATATTTTGTTAAAATTCGCGTTAAATTTTTGTTAAATCAGCTCATTTTTTAACCAATAGGCCGAAA
TCGGCAAAATCCCTTATAAATCAAAAGAATAGACCGAGATAGGGT
[37 nt withheld, positions 6346-6382]
AAAGAACGTGGACTCCAACGTCAAAGG
[49 nt withheld, positions 6410-6458]
T
[91 nt withheld, positions 6460-6550]
G
[124 nt withheld, positions 6552-6675]
CCCATTCGCCATTCAGGCTGCGCAACTGTTGGGAAGGGCGATCGGTGCGGGCCTCTTCGCTATTACGCCA
GTCGACC
Features (pLannotate 1.2.2; 21 found; start..end, strand, type, name):
      1..978     +  promoter       CMV IE94 promoter: enhancer/promoter region of simian cytomegalovirus major immediate early transcription unit IE94
   1014..1032    +  promoter       SP6 promoter: promoter for bacteriophage SP6 RNA polymerase
   1051..1113    +  sig_peptide    Igκ leader: leader sequence from mouse immunoglobulin κ light chain
   1147..1293    +  CDS            PDGFRβ TM domain: transmembrane domain from platelet derived growth factor receptor beta
   1318..1827    +  CDS            CIBN: N-terminal portion of the CIB1 transcription factor from Arabidopsis thaliana binds to CRY2 (cryptochrome 2) that has absorbed blue light (Kennedy et al., 2010)
   1900..2286    +  CDS            POLG_TEV (fragment): Experimental evidence at protein level: Swiss-Prot protein existence level 1. [Nuclear inclusion protein A]: has RNA-binding and proteolytic activities. From Tobacco etch virus (TEV).
   2335..2652    +  CDS            miniSOG: miniSOG is a basic (constitutively fluorescent) cyan fluorescent protein published in 2011, derived from Arabidopsis thaliana. It requires the cofactor flavin for fluorescence.
   2746..3362    +  CDS            TetR (fragment): tetracycline repressor TetR; tetR from transposon Tn10; TetR binds to the tetracycline operator tetO to inhibit transcription. This inhibition can be relieved by adding tetracycline or doxycycline.
   3514..3747    +  CDS            VP16 AD: transcriptional activation domain of herpes simplex virus protein VP16 (Triezenberg et al., 1988; Cousens et al., 1989); UL48
   3760..3778    -  promoter       T7 promoter: promoter for bacteriophage T7 RNA polymerase
   3783..3917    -  polyA_signal   SV40 poly(A) signal: SV40 polyadenylation signal
   4030..4048    -  promoter       T3 promoter: promoter for bacteriophage T3 RNA polymerase
   4093..4109    -  protein_bind   lac operator: The lac repressor binds to the lac operator to inhibit transcription in E. coli. This inhibition can be relieved by adding lactose or isopropyl-β-D-thiogalactopyranoside (IPTG). lac repressor encoded by lacI
   4117..4147    -  promoter       lac promoter: promoter for the E. coli lac operon
   4162..4183    -  protein_bind   CAP binding site: CAP binding activates transcription in the presence of cAMP. E. coli catabolite activator protein
   4196..4288    -  CDS            lacI (fragment): lac repressor; lacI; The lac repressor binds to the lac operator to inhibit transcription in E. coli. This inhibition can be relieved by adding lactose or isopropyl-β-D-thiogalactopyranoside (IPTG).
   4470..5058    -  rep_origin     ori: high-copy-number ColE1/pMB1/pBR322/pUC origin of replication
   5229..6089    -  CDS            AmpR: β-lactamase; bla; confers resistance to ampicillin, carbenicillin, and related antibiotics
   6090..6194    -  promoter       AmpR promoter: bla
   6247..6675    -  rep_origin     f1 ori (sequence partly withheld): f1 bacteriophage origin of replication; arrow indicates direction of (+) strand synthesis
   6680..6746    -  CDS            lacZα (fragment): LacZα fragment of β-galactosidase; lacZ fragment
