[The description below was written by a language model from this plasmid's Addgene catalogue record and pLannotate feature annotations shown in this document.]
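Description:
pCMV-TM-CIBN-BLITz1-TetR-VP16 is a mammalian expression plasmid of about 6.75 kb, built on the pSyc 181 P2A backbone, that encodes one component of the light-gated BLITz reporter system. It is propagated in E. coli as a high-copy plasmid through a ColE1/pUC-type origin and selected with ampicillin via the β-lactamase gene. An f1 origin and remnants of a lac promoter/lacZα cloning region are also present. No mammalian selection marker is annotated, which suggests transient use.

The roughly 2.7 kb synthetic insert lies between HindIII and NheI sites downstream of a CMV promoter, which the feature table identifies as the simian CMV IE94 enhancer/promoter. An SV40 polyadenylation signal is annotated downstream of the insert, though on the reverse strand. SP6, T7 and T3 phage promoters flank the cassette.

The open reading frame is a single multi-domain fusion. An Igκ leader and the PDGFRβ transmembrane domain send the protein into the secretory pathway and anchor it in the membrane. Next comes CIBN, the Arabidopsis CIB1 fragment that binds CRY2 under blue light, followed by a fragment of TEV protease that corresponds to the "TevN" half named in the insert field. The BLITz1 module follows. The annotation software labels this region miniSOG, which indicates a LOV-type flavin-binding domain. The record does not itself state how this module works or where a protease cleavage site lies. The C-terminus is TetR fused to the VP16 activation domain, a tTA-type transactivator.

The architecture is consistent with a membrane-tethered transcription factor that is released by light-dependent reconstitution of split TEV protease and then drives a tetO-controlled reporter. The associated work concerns temporally precise labelling and control of neuromodulatory circuits in the mammalian brain. The partner constructs are not described in this record.
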