Addgene plasmid #89878: pCMV-TM-CIBN-BLITz1-TetR-VP16
Purpose: expresses TM-CIBN-BLITz1-TetR-VP16 of BLITz system
Depositing lab: Hyungbae Kwon. Depositing organization: Max Planck Florida Institute. Publication: Temporally precise labeling and control of neuromodulatory circuits in the mammalian brain. Lee D, Creed M, Jung K, Stefanelli T, Wendler DJ, Oh WC, Mignocchi NL, Luscher C, Kwon HB. Nat Methods. 2017 May;14(5):495-503. doi: 10.1038/nmeth.4234. Epub 2017 Apr 3. PubMed 28369042.
Backbone
  Vector backbone: pSyc 181 P2A
  Total vector size (bp): 6756
  Vector type: Mammalian Expression
Growth in bacteria
  Bacterial resistance: Ampicillin, 100 μg/mL
  Growth temperature: 37°C
  Growth strain: DH5alpha
  Copy number: High Copy
Gene/Insert
  Gene/Insert name: TM-CIBN-TevN-BLITz1-TetR-VP16
  Species: Synthetic
  Insert size (bp): 2700
  Promoter: CMV
  Cloning method: Restriction Enzyme; 5′ cloning site HindIII (not destroyed); 3′ cloning site NheI (not destroyed)
  Sequencing primers: 5′ CGC AAA TGG GCG GTA GGC GTG; 3′ CAG GAA ACA GCT ATG ACC
Terms and licenses: Academic/Nonprofit Terms; Industry Terms: Not Available to Industry
How to cite: pCMV-TM-CIBN-BLITz1-TetR-VP16 was a gift from Hyungbae Kwon (Addgene plasmid # 89878 ; http://n2t.net/addgene:89878 ; RRID:Addgene_89878)
